>Addgene plasmid #245832 | pREA3 | addgene full sequence | sequence record 489306 | Addgene NGS Result
TCATGACCAAAATCCCTTAACGTGAGTTTTCGTTCCACTGAGCGTCAGACCCCGTAGAAAAGATCAAAGG
ATCTTCTTGAGATCCTTTTTTTCTGCGCGTAATCTGCTGCTTGCAAACAAAAAAACCACCGCTACCAGCG
GTGGTTTGTTTGCCGGATCAAGAGCTACCAACTCTTTTTCCGAAGGTAACTGGCTTCAGCAGAGCGCAGA
TACCAAATACTGTTCTTCTAGTGTAGCCGTAGTTAGGCCACCACTTCAAGAACTCTGTAGCACCGCCTAC
ATACCTCGCTCTGCTAATCCTGTTACCAGTGGCTGCTGCCAGTGGCGATAAGTCGTGTCTTACCGGGTTG
GACTCAAGACGATAGTTACCGGATAAGGCGCAGCGGTCGGGCTGAACGGGGGGTTCGTGCACACAGCCCA
GCTTGGAGCGAACGACCTACACCGAACTGAGATACCTACAGCGTGAGCTATGAGAAAGCGCCACGCTTCC
CGAAGGGAGAAAGGCGGACAGGTATCCGGTAAGCGGCAGGGTCGGAACAGGAGAGCGCACGAGGGAGCTT
CCAGGGGGAAACGCCTGGTATCTTTATAGTCCTGTCGGGTTTCGCCACCTCTGACTTGAGCGTCGATTTT
TGTGATGCTCGTCAGGGGGGCGGAGCCTATGGAAAAACGCCAGCAACGCGGCCTTTTTACGGTTCCTGGC
CTTTTGCTGGCCTTTTGCTCACATGTTCTTTCCTGCGTTATCCCCTGATTCTGTGGATAACCGTATTACC
GCCTTTGAGTGAGCTGATACCGCTCGCCGCAGCCGAACGACCGAGCGCAGCGAGTCAGTGAGCGAGGAAG
CGGAAGAGCGCCCAATACGCAAACCGCCTCTCCCCGCGCGTTGGCCGATTCATTAATGCAGCTGGCACGA
CAGGTTTCCCGACTGGAAAGCGGGCAGTGAGCGCAACGCAATTAATGTGAGTTAGCTCACTCATTAGGCA
CCCCAGGCTTTACACTTTATGCTTCCGGCTCGTATGTTGTGTGGAATTGTGAGCGGATAACAATTTCACA
CAGGAAACAGCTATGACCATGATTACGCCAAGCTTGCATGCCTGCAGGTCGACTCTAGCCCCCACACACA
TCGCTGCCGGAATAGATGATCCCATCGTAGTTCGATAATCTCGTGACACTCGTTTCCGATACCCCCTTAT
ATCAGCACACATTCAGTCATCATACCACAAAATGTTGTGATAGTGATAGGCAAAACTACCGTATTTCCTC
TATTAACCTTGCATGCAAGACTAATTTTCGATTAACCCGTAGGGGTGCAAGACTAATAGAGACTGCAAGA
CTATTAGAGGCTGAAATACTAATTTTCGTATGCTCAATAATTTTGGAAATTGGCCTATTTTTTGTAGAAA
CTTGATACCGTTTAAACAAGGAAAAATACACACTTTTTAATATTTCATCAATAATTTGAACGATTTTGTG
ATTTTAAGTTCAATTTGCCCAAAAAAAGACAATTTTTCTGACGTTACCGCAAAGTAATGCAGGTCAGGCA
AAAAGAGCGGTGCAAAAATATAAGAGACTGCAATACTAATAGAGGAAATACGGTAATTGAATTTTAGTGA
AACTTGCGACAGTTTTCCTCATTTTTTTGTTATTCCGGCATACGAGTGTGGCATACGAGTGAGGTCATCT
TTTGTTTCTTCCGTTTCTTCATCGCTTTTGAAAAAAAATGTTGAAGAAAACTTCGTAGCCGATAGCCGGA
TAATGTTTGGCACGGCGTTCCAACATATATCATTGGAAATTTTTTAAGATTTTTGCGAAAAATCACATTC
TTCACGATGAGAACACGTTATTGAAGGAATATAAATCAAGAATAACATATAGTTATATTTCTCTATTACT
TTAACGTTAAATATGAGCAAATTTGAGCATTTTGATTGCGATGAAAAGCAGAATCGAGTCAACTGAAATC
CGTTCAAAAACCTAAGCTCGGTTCGCCCGAAAGTCGATTTTTCCAATAGCCGAACAGCACTGCTTCTTTA
TTTTCCAGGTATTTTTGGGGTGTAAGAATTATATCTTCTTTGTTTGGGTATTTACGTTTCCGAATTCCCT
TTCTTGATCTGTCGCTATTTTTCAGAAACCAGAACAGTTTATCCTTTTTCATGAGAACCTGAATAGCTCA
AAAACCCGTTTAATTTCTTTTCATCATCTCATTTGAAACTTTCCTAGTCTTCTTAATGATTTCCTGGCTC
CTCCTACATTTGTATCTCAAGATGCATACACTTTATTTCCGCTCCAATTCGAATCATCTACTTCTCTTTT
TTCTTCAACTTTCTACTTTTTTCCATTCTTTTCTTTCAAATGTTCGACGTCTTCAAGTGACTGCTCTTCA
TTCTCCTCATTTTTCTCGAATTTCATTCTTGTCTCTTTTTTGCTCAAAAATGGAAAATGAAAGTGACGTG
AGATTTGGACGGCGGGACACGGGGGCAGTAGAAGCAGCAAAAAGGAGAGAAAGAGGACACAAATAAGAAG
AACGAATTCAAAAATAAGCGGAGAGGAGCTATTTCCGTCAATTCTACCTCCCCAATCTTCATCAATTCGG
CTCAATTGAATGACGTCACAGGGAGATAAACCGTTTGGATGAGCGCCGTCCATCACTGACGCCATCCCGT
TTGGGACAAGAAAAGAGAAAAAAGAGCACAAAGTTTTTGGTGACGGATCTTGTCAATCATATGAAAGTTG
TTCTGATTGATTGTCAGTTTTTTTCCTACTTTTTTGGATTCTATCCACTTCTGAACTTGTGACAAGTTTC
AAACTTTCTGAATCATTTTCTATGCATTTTCCTGGAATTCTTTTTATGTAAAATATGAAATAGAATGTTT
TTGAATTCAAGTTCTGCTTTTTTCTTCTTTTTTGTTCTGTTCGGGCTTGGGTATGCTTTTTTTAAAAATT
ATTTTGCACATCGACCAATAAGTGCGCAACTTATAAAATTAATTTATTTTTGTTAATTTTTGAAATACTT
GTATTGCTTTAAGTGATCTGACCTCGCCCTGAGCTTTCCACGTAGTTATCAAATACAAATCCTCCAAGGG
TAACGTACCTATATTACTGATCTTTATAATAACTTTATCACCTGTCCAGTTCCAGAGGAATTCTGTTAAG
CTTATAGGCACAGAAGGAGTCATTTCTGCTGGTTTTTAATGATCCAAATCTTTATTTCAAGTAAAAAACT
GAACACTTGCGAATAAAACTATCAGATTAACCATTCACCAAAAATGTGTTTGAATCTAAAACTTTCTCAG
TATTCCAAATATAGAAATAAATAACCACGACATTGCTAAAATCTGTCTGAATTGTGTACTCCTTACCGTG
AAGTAATAATGGATATAATGAATCGTTTGAAATGAATGATCAGCACATTTTTGGTGAAAGATCACAAATA
AGGAATAAGCGACGGAAAATAAAACGATTATTTCGGATCAAAAATTTGTTGAAGATCATATACACTCGAG
ACCAAGATTATTCTAGACAATTTTCAAATTGGCTTCTTTGTTTGCAAATCTTCATAATAATCTGTGAAGT
TTGGAAATTTGAATTTTTAATCTTTTTTCATAGATTATAGTTTTTATTTCTTTGCAAAACTATATTAAAA
ACCGATGCATTGTTTTAGGGAAATTAATGAGCCTTTTGTTCAACACTAAAAACAATAAAACTAGAATTTT
GGCTTCATCATTTGACCTTTTTTAAGTTCGAAAACTTTTCTCGTATTTCTGAACCGCCAATTTTTTCACA
CATCTCTAGACTTTTGGTGCCCGTTCCAGAAAGTTAAGTAATTGCTATTCTAAGAAAGTTCTCAACATTG
TTTTTTAGTTCTGATTGAATTCTGATGTTCCAGGAATATATTTTAAATTTAATATTCTTTGCACTATTTC
TATACTAACTAAATAATAAATAGTCTAAGTATGTTCAATGAGAACAAAAAAGCTCTATCTATATTTTTCT
ATCCTATTTCATTTATATCCTTTTCATTTTGAACTCACCAGCTCCTCTTCTTCTTCTTGTCCATATACTT
CTTAAAAGTCTCGAACTTCTCTCTCTCACTCTCCATCAATTTCTTTATGGCTACCGCTTGCGCTCTGCCG
CTTCCGAAGAAAGAAGGCGTTGGCAGAGCTCTCAATTCTATTTTTTCTCGCCGTAGGCTATCGATTTCTC
AGCTTCTCTTCTCTCTTCCTCACTCCACCACCACCACTTCGGGCTTCTTCTTTTCTTCATTTTCGTCTTC
TTCTTCATCCTCTTCTTTTTTTTTCAGTTCCCCCTCACTCCTCCCCTTATATGCGCGTGCGAGAGGGGTG
CAAAAGCAGCGCGCATCCGAGAATTGAAACGAGAAAACGGAGACGCAGCAGCAGTTCGTCCTCAGAAAAA
TAGCCAGTAAAAAGAGAAAAAGATAGAGAGAGACCTATCGCATTTTATTTTCAAATTGCAATTCCTGCAA
TTCATGTGTGCGTGTGCCCATTTTCAATTCTTCCCGTTATTTTTCAGACCATTACCAACGTTCTTTCTAG
ATCTTGAGACAATCTTCCTTCTGCAGAATCAAGGGCGAATTCCAGCACACTGGCGGCCGTTACTAGAGGA
TCCCCGGGATTGGCCAAAGGACCCAAAGGTATGTTTCGAATGATACTAACATAACATAGAACATTTTCAG
GAGGACCCTTGGCTAGCGTCGACGGTACATCACAAGTTTGTACAAAAAAGCAGGCTCCGAATTCGCCCTT
GGACTAGTCATATGATGCAAGCAATCAAATGTGTCGTCGTTGGTGACGTAGCCGTCGGTAAGACGTGTCT
CCTGCTATCGTACACTACAAACGCTTTTCCCGGAGAATATATTCTAACGGTATTCGACACCTACTCAACA
AATGTGATGGTCGACGGAAGGCCAATAAATCTCAGCCTATGGGACACAGCTGGACAGGACGATTACGATC
AATTCCGCCACCTGTCATTTCCACAAACAGACGTATTCCTCGTATGCTTTGCACTGAATAATCCAGCAAG
TTTTGAGAATGTTCGTGCAAAATGGTATCCAGAAGTATCACATCATTGCCCAAATACACCGATTATTTTG
GTTGGAACTAAAGCTGATTTACGCGAGGATCGAGATACTATTGAACGGCTCCGTGAACGTCGGCTCCAAC
CAGTGAGCCACACCCAGGGTTACGTGATGGCAAAGGAAATCAAGGCGGTCAAGTACCTGGAATGCTCGGC
GCTTACCCAAATTGGATTGAAACAAGTTTTCGATGAGGCAATTCGTACTGGGCTCACCCCGCCACAAACA
CCACAAACGAGAGCCAAAAAGAGCAATTGCACGGTGCTTTAACATATGGCGGCCGCGGAAGGGCGAATTC
GACCCAGCTTTCTTGTACAAAGTGGTGATGTACCATGGTATTGATATCTGAGCTCCGCATCGGCCGCTGT
CATCAGATCGCCATCTCGCGCCCGTGCCTCTGACTTCTAAGTCCAATTACTCTTCAACATCCCTACATGC
TCTTTCTCCCTGTGCTCCCACCCCCTATTTTTGTTATTATCAAAAAACTTCTCTTAATTTCTTTGTTTTT
TAGCTTCTTTTAAGTCACCTCTAACAATGAAATTGTGTAGATTCAAAAATAGAATTAATTCGTAATAAAA
AGTCGAAAAAAATTGTGCTCCCTCCCCCCATTAATAATAATTCTATCCCAAAATCTACACAATGTTCTGT
GTACACTTCTTATGTTTTTTACTTCTGATAAATTTTTTTGAAACATCATAGAAAAAACCGCACACAAAAT
ACCTTATCATATGTTACGTTTCAGTTTATGACCGCAATTTTTATTTCTTCGCACGTCTGGGCCTCTCATG
ACGTCAAATCATGCTCATCGTGAAAAAGTTTTGGAGTATTTTTGGAATTTTTCAATCAAGTGAAAGTTTA
TGAAATTAATTTTCCTGCTTTTGCTTTTTGGGGTTTCCCCTATTGTTTGTCAAGATTTCGAGGACGGCGT
TTTTCTTGCTAAAATCACAAGTATTGATGAGCACGATGCAAGAAAGATCGGAAGAAGGTTTGGGTTTGAG
GCTCAGTGGAAGGTGAGTAGAAGTTGATAATTTGAAAGTGGAGTAGTGTCTATGGGGTTTTTGCCTTAAA
TGACAGAATACATTCCCAATATACCAAACATAACTGTTTCTACTAGTCGGCCGTACGGGCCCTTTCGTCT
CGCGCGTTTCGGTGATGACGGTGAAAACCTCTGACACATGCAGCTCCCGGAGACGGTCACAGCTTGTCTG
TAAGCGGATGCCGGGAGCAGACAAGCCCGTCAGGGCGCGTCAGCGGGTGTTGGCGGGTGTCGGGGCTGGC
TTAACTATGCGGCATCAGAGCAGATTGTACTGAGAGTGCACCATATGCGGTGTGAAATACCGCACAGATG
CGTAAGGAGAAAATACCGCATCAGGCGGCCTTAAGGGCCTCGTGATACGCCTATTTTTATAGGTTAATGT
CATGATAATAATGGTTTCTTAGACGTCAGGTGGCACTTTTCGGGGAAATGTGCGCGGAACCCCTATTTGT
TTATTTTTCTAAATACATTCAAATATGTATCCGCTCATGAGACAATAACCCTGATAAATGCTTCAATAAT
ATTGAAAAAGGAAGAGTATGAGTATTCAACATTTCCGTGTCGCCCTTATTCCCTTTTTTGCGGCATTTTG
CCTTCCTGTTTTTGCTCACCCAGAAACGCTGGTGAAAGTAAAAGATGCTGAAGATCAGTTGGGTGCACGA
GTGGGTTACATCGAACTGGATCTCAACAGCGGTAAGATCCTTGAGAGTTTTCGCCCCGAAGAACGTTTTC
CAATGATGAGCACTTTTAAAGTTCTGCTATGTGGCGCGGTATTATCCCGTATTGACGCCGGGCAAGAGCA
ACTCGGTCGCCGCATACACTATTCTCAGAATGACTTGGTTGAGTACTCACCAGTCACAGAAAAGCATCTT
ACGGATGGCATGACAGTAAGAGAATTATGCAGTGCTGCCATAACCATGAGTGATAACACTGCGGCCAACT
TACTTCTGACAACGATCGGAGGACCGAAGGAGCTAACCGCTTTTTTGCACAACATGGGGGATCATGTAAC
TCGCCTTGATCGTTGGGAACCGGAGCTGAATGAAGCCATACCAAACGACGAGCGTGACACCACGATGCCT
GTAGCAATGGCAACAACGTTGCGCAAACTATTAACTGGCGAACTACTTACTCTAGCTTCCCGGCAACAAT
TAATAGACTGGATGGAGGCGGATAAAGTTGCAGGACCACTTCTGCGCTCGGCCCTTCCGGCTGGCTGGTT
TATTGCTGATAAATCTGGAGCCGGTGAGCGTGGGTCTCGCGGTATCATTGCAGCACTGGGGCCAGATGGT
AAGCCCTCCCGTATCGTAGTTATCTACACGACGGGGAGTCAGGCAACTATGGATGAACGAAATAGACAGA
TCGCTGAGATAGGTGCCTCACTGATTAAGCATTGGTAACTGTCAGACCAAGTTTACTCATATATACTTTA
GATTGATTTAAAACTTCATTTTTAATTTAAAAGGATCTAGGTGAAGATCCTTTTTGATAATC
Features (pLannotate 1.2.2; 14 found; start..end, strand, type, name):
     77..665     +  rep_origin     ori: high-copy-number ColE1/pMB1/pBR322/pUC origin of replication
    848..940     +  CDS            lacI (fragment): lac repressor; lacI; The lac repressor binds to the lac operator to inhibit transcription in E. coli. This inhibition can be relieved by adding lactose or isopropyl-β-D-thiogalactopyranoside (IPTG).
    953..974     +  protein_bind   CAP binding site: CAP binding activates transcription in the presence of cAMP. E. coli catabolite activator protein
    989..1019    +  promoter       lac promoter: promoter for the E. coli lac operon
   1027..1043    +  protein_bind   lac operator: The lac repressor binds to the lac operator to inhibit transcription in E. coli. This inhibition can be relieved by adding lactose or isopropyl-β-D-thiogalactopyranoside (IPTG). lac repressor encoded by lacI
   1080..1108    -  misc_feature   MCS (fragment): pUC18/19 multiple cloning site
   4722..4746    +  protein_bind   attB1: mutant version of attB; recombination site for the Gateway® BP reaction BP Clonase™
   4775..5359    +  CDS            ced-10: RAC1_CAEEL - Also known as rac-1 From Caenorhabditis elegans.
   5392..5416    -  protein_bind   attB2: mutant version of attB; recombination site for the Gateway® BP reaction BP Clonase™
   5950..6102    +  CDS            aex-5 (fragment): AEX5_CAEEL - Also known as kpc-3 From Caenorhabditis elegans.
   6229..6264    +  CDS            rop (fragment): Rop protein, which maintains plasmids at low copy number; rop
   6366..6465    +  misc_feature   bom (fragment): basis of mobility region from pBR322
   6563..6667    +  promoter       AmpR promoter: bla
   6668..7528    +  CDS            AmpR: β-lactamase; bla; confers resistance to ampicillin, carbenicillin, and related antibiotics
