>Addgene plasmid #245832 | pREA3 | analyzer sequence | sequence record 483366
TCATGACCAAAATCCCTTAACGTGAGTTTTCGTTCCACTGAGCGTCAGACCCCGTAGAAAAGATCAAAGG
ATCTTCTTGAGATCCTTTTTTTCTGCGCGTAATCTGCTGCTTGCAAACAAAAAAACCACCGCTACCAGCG
GTGGTTTGTTTGCCGGATCAAGAGCTACCAACTCTTTTTCCGAAGGTAACTGGCTTCAGCAGAGCGCAGA
TACCAAATACTGTCCTTCTAGTGTAGCCGTAGTTAGGCCACCACTTCAAGAACTCTGTAGCACCGCCTAC
ATACCTCGCTCTGCTAATCCTGTTACCAGTGGCTGCTGCCAGTGGCGATAAGTCGTGTCTTACCGGGTTG
GACTCAAGACGATAGTTACCGGATAAGGCGCAGCGGTCGGGCTGAACGGGGGGTTCGTGCACACAGCCCA
GCTTGGAGCGAACGACCTACACCGAACTGAGATACCTACAGCGTGAGCATTGAGAAAGCGCCACGCTTCC
CGAAGGGAGAAAGGCGGACAGGTATCCGGTAAGCGGCAGGGTCGGAACAGGAGAGCGCACGAGGGAGCTT
CCAGGGGGAAACGCCTGGTATCTTTATAGTCCTGTCGGGTTTCGCCACCTCTGACTTGAGCGTCGATTTT
TGTGATGCTCGTCAGGGGGGCGGAGCCTATGGAAAAACGCCAGCAACGCGGCCTTTTTACGGTTCCTGGC
CTTTTGCTGGCCTTTTGCTCACATGTTCTTTCCTGCGTTATCCCCTGATTCTGTGGATAACCGTATTACC
GCCTTTGAGTGAGCTGATACCGCTCGCCGCAGCCGAACGACCGAGCGCAGCGAGTCAGTGAGCGAGGAAG
CGGAAGAGCGCCCAATACGCAAACCGCCTCTCCCCGCGCGTTGGCCGATTCATTAATGCAGCTGGCACGA
CAGGTTTCCCGACTGGAAAGCGGGCAGTGAGCGCAACGCAATTAATGTGAGTTAGCTCACTCATTAGGCA
CCCCAGGCTTTACACTTTATGCTTCCGGCTCGTATGTTGTGTGGAATTGTGAGCGGATAACAATTTCACA
CAGGAAACAGCTATGACCATGATTACGCCAAGCTTGCATGCCTGCAGGTCGACTCTAGCCCCCACACACA
TCGCTGCCGGAATAGATGATCCCATCGTAGTTCGATAATCTCGTGACACTCGTTTCCGATACCCCCTTAT
ATCAGCACACATTCAGTCATCATACCACAAAATGTTGTGATAGTGATAGGCAAAACTACCGTATTTCCTC
TATTAATCTTGCATGCAAGACTAATTTTCGATTAACCCGTAGGGGTGCAAGACTAATAGAGACTGCAAGA
CTATTAGAGGCTGAAATACTAATTTTCGTATGCTCAATAATTTTGGAAATTGGCCTATTTTTTGTAGAAA
CTTGATACCGTTTAAACAAGGAAAAATACACACTTTTTAATATTTCATCAATAATTTGAACGATTTTGTG
ATTTTAAGTTCAATTTGCCCAAAAAAAGACAATTTTTCTGACGTTACCGCAAAGTAATGCTGGTCAGGCA
AAAAGAGCGGTGCAAAAATATAAGAGACTGCAATACTAATAGAGGAAATACGGTAATTGAATTTTAGTGA
AACTTGCGACAGTTTTCCTCATTTTTTTGTTATTCCGGCATACGAGTGTGGCATACGAGTGAGGTCATCT
TTTGTTTCTTCCGTTTCTTCATCGCTTTTGAAAAAAAATGTTGAAGAAAACTTCGTAGCCGATAGCCGGA
TAATGTTTGGCACGGCGTTCCAACATATATCATTGGAAATTTTTTAAGATTTTTGCGAAAAATCACATTC
TTCACGATGAGAACACGTTATTGAAGGAATATAAATCAAGAATAACATATAGTTATATTTCTCTATTACT
TTAACGTTAAATATGAGCAAATTTGAGCATTTTGATTGCGATGAAAAGCAGAATCGAGTCAACTGAAATC
CGTTCAAAAACCTAAGCTCGGTTCGCCCGAAAGTCGATTTTTCCAATAGCCGAACAGCACTGCTTCTTTA
TTTTCCAGGTATTTTTGGGGTGTAAGAATTATATCTTCTTTGTTTGGGTATTTACGTTTCCGAATTCCCT
TTCTTGATCTGTCGCTATTTTTCAGAAACCAGAACAGTTTATCCTTTTTCATGAGAACCTGAATAGCTCA
AAAACCCGTTTAATTTCTTTTCATCATCTCATTTGAAACTTTCCTAGTCTTCTTAATGATTTCCAGGCTC
CTCCTACATTTGTATCTCAAGATGCATACACTTTATTTCCGCTCCAATTCGAATCATCTACTTCTCTTTT
TTCTTCAACTTTCTACTTTTTTCCATTCTTTTCTTTCAAATGTTCGACGTCTTCAAGTGACTGCTCTTCA
TTCTCCTCATTTTTCTCGAATTTCATTCTTGTCTCTTTTTTGCTCAAAAATGGAAAATGAAAGTGACGTG
AGATTTGGACGGCGGGACACGGGGGCAGTAGAAGCAGCAAAAAGGAGAGAAAGAGGACACAAATAAGAAG
AACGAATTCAAAAATAAGCGGAGAGGAGCTATTTCCGTCAATTCTACCTCCCCAATCTTCATCAATTCGG
CTCAATTGAATGACGTCACAGGGAGATAAACCGTTTGGATGAGCGCCGTCCATCACTGACGCCATCCCGT
TTGGGACAAGAAAAGAGAAAAAAGAGCACAAAGTTTTTGGTGACGGATCTTGTCAATCATATGAAAGTTG
TTCTGATTGATTGTCAGTTTTTTTCCTACTTTTTTGGATTCTATCCACTTCTGAACTTTTGACAAGTTTC
AAACTTTCTGAATCATTTTCTATGCATTTTCCTGGAATTCTTTTTATGTAAAATATGAAATAGAATGTTT
TTGAATTCAAGTTCTGCTTTTTTCTTCTTTTTTGTTCTGTTCGGGCTTGGGTATGCTTTTTTTAAAAATT
ATTTTGCACATCGACCAATAAGTGCGCAACTTATAAAATTAATTTATTTTTGTTAATTTTTGAAATACTT
GTATTGCTTTAAGTGATCTGACCTCGCCCTGAGCTTTCCACGTAGTTATCAAATACAAATCCTCCAAGGG
TAACGTACCTATATTACTGATCTTTATAATAACTTTATCACCTGTCCAGTTCCAGAGGAATTCTGTTAAG
CTTATAGGCACAGAAGGAGTCATTTCTGCTGGTTTTTAATGATCCAAATCTTTATTTCAAGTAAAAAACT
GAACACTTGCGAATAAAACTATCAGATTAACCATTCACCAAAAATGTGTTTGAATCTAAAACTTTCTCAG
TATTCCAAATATAGAAATAAATAACCACGACATTGCTAAAATCTGTCTGAATTGTGTACTCCTTACCGTG
AAGTAATAATGGATATAATGAATCGTTTGAAATGAATGATCAGCACATTTTTGGTGAAAGATCACAAATA
AGGAATAAGCGACGGAAAATAAAACGATTATTTCGGATCAAAAATTTGTTGAAGATCATATACACTCGAG
ACCAAGATTATTCTAGACAATTTTCAAATTGGCTTCTTTGTTTGCAAATCTTCATAATAATCTGTGAAGT
TTGGAAATTTGAATTTTTAATCTTTTTTCATAGATTATAGTTTTTATTTCTTTGCAAAACTATATTAAAA
ACCGATGCATTGTTTTAGGGAAATTAATGAGCCTTTTGTTCAACACTAAAAACAATAAAATTAAAATTTT
GGCTTCATCATTTGACCTTTTTTAAGTTCGAAAACTTTTCTCGTATTTCTGAACCGCCAATTTTTTCACA
CATCTCTAGACTTTTGGTGCCCGTTCCAGAAAGTTAAGTAATTGCTATTCTAAGAAAGTTCTCAACATTG
TTTTTTAGTTCTGATTGAATTCTGATGTTCCAGGAATATATTTTAAATTTAATATTCTTTGCACTATTTC
TATACTAACTAAATAATAAATAGTCTAAGTATGTTCAATGAGAACAAAAAAGCTCTATCTATATTTTTCT
ATCCTATTTCATTTATATCCTTTTCATTTTGAACTCACCAGCTTCTCTTCTTCTTCTTGTCCATATACTT
CTTAAAAGTCTCGAACTTCTCTCTCTCACTCTCCATCAATTTCTTTATGGCTACCGCTTGCGCTCTGCCG
CTTCCGAAGAAAGAAGGCGTTGGCAGAGCTCTCAATTCTATTTTTTCTCGCCGTAGGCTATCGATTTCTC
AGCTTCTCTTCTCTCTTCCTCACTCCACCACCACCACTTCGGGCTTCTTCTTTTCTTCATTTTCGTCTTC
TTCTTCATCCTCTTCTTTTTTTTTCAGTTCCCCCTCACTCCTCCCCTTATATGCGCGTGCGAGAGGGGTG
CAAAAGCAGCGCGCATCCGAGAATTGAAACGAGAAAACGGAGACGCAGCAGCAGTTCGTCCTCAGAAAAA
TAGCCAGTAAAAAGAGAAAAAGATAGAGAGAGACCTATCGCATTTTATTTTCAAATTGCAATTCCTGCAA
TTCATGTGTGCGTGTGCCCATTTTCAATTCTTCCCGTTATTTTTCAGACCATTACCAACGTTCTTTCTAG
ATCTTGAGACAATCTTCCTTCTGCTCAATCGTTCGTCGTGAAGACGGCATCGACGACTGCAGCGATAAGG
GCGAATTCCAGCACACTGGCGGCCGTTACTAGAGGATCCCCGGGATTGGCCAAAGGACCCAAAGGTATGT
TTCGAATGATACTAACATAACATAGAACATTTTCAGGAGGACCCTTGGCTAGCGTCGACGGTACATCACA
AGTTTGTACAAAAAAGCAGGCTCCGAATTCGCCCTTGGACTAGTCATATGATGCAAGCAATCAAATGTGT
CGTCGTTGGTGACGTAGCCGTCGGTAAGACGTGTCTCCTGCTATCGTACACTACAAACGCTTTTCCCGGA
GAATATATTCTAACGGTATTCGACACCTACTCAACAAATGTGATGGTCGACGGAAGGCCAATAAATCTCA
GCCTATGGGACACAGCTGGACAGGACGATTACGATCAATTCCGCCACCTGTCATTTCCACAAACAGACGT
ATTCCTCGTATGCTTTGCACTGAATAATCCAGCAAGTTTTGAGAATGTTCGTGCAAAATGGTATCCAGAA
GTATCACATCATTGCCCAAATACACCGATTATTTTGGTTGGAACTAAAGCTGATTTACGCGAGGATCGAG
ATACTATTGAACGGCTCCGTGAACGTCGGCTCCAACCAGTGAGCCACACCCAGGGTTACGTGATGGCAAA
GGAAATCAAGGCGGTCAAGTACCTGGAATGCTCGGCGCTTACCCAAATTGGATTGAAACAAGTTTTCGAT
GAGGCAATTCGTACTGGGCTCACCCCGCCACAAACACCACAAACGAGAGCCAAAAAGAGCAATTGCACGG
TGCTTTAACATATGGCGGCCGCGGAAGGGCGAATTCGACCCAGCTTTCTTGTACAAAGTGGTGATGTACC
ATGGTATTGATATCTGAGCTCCGCATCGGCCGCTGTCATCAGATCGCCATCTCGCGCCCGTGCCTCTGAC
TTCTAAGTCCAATTACTCTTCAACATCCCTACATGCTCTTTCTCCCTGTGCTCCCACCCCCTATTTTTGT
TATTATCAAAAAAACTTCTTCTTAATTTCTTTGTTTTTTAGCTTCTTTTAAGTCACCTCTAACAATGAAA
TTGTGTAGATTCAAAAATAGAATTAATTCGTAATAAAAAGTCGAAAAAAATTGTGCTCCCTCCCCCCATT
AATAATAATTCTATCCCAAAATCTACACAATGTTCTGTGTACACTTCTTATGTTTTTTTTACTTCTGATA
AATTTTTTTTGAAACATCATAGAAAAAACCGCACACAAAATACCTTATCATATGTTACGTTTCAGTTTAT
GACCGCAATTTTTATTTCTTCGCACGTCTGGGCCTCTCATGACGTCAAATCATGCTCATCGTGAAAAAGT
TTTGGAGTATTTTTGGAATTTTTCAATCAAGTGAAAGTTTATGAAATTAATTTTCCTGCTTTTGCTTTTT
GGGGGTTTCCCCTATTGTTTGTCAAGAGTTTCGAGGACGGCGTTTTTCTTGCTAAAATCACAAGTATTGA
TGAGCACGATGCAAGAAAGATCGGAAGAAGGTTTGGGTTTGAGGCTCAGTGGAAGGTGAGTAGAAGTTGA
TAATTTGAAAGTGGAGTAGTGTCTATGGGGTTTTTGCCTTAAATGACAGAATACATTCCCAATATACCAA
ACATAACTGTTTCCTACTAGTCGGCCGTACGGGCCCTTTCGTCTCGCGCGTTTCGGTGATGACGGTGAAA
ACCTCTGACACATGCAGCTCCCGGAGACGGTCACAGCTTGTCTGTAAGCGGATGCCGGGAGCAGACAAGC
CCGTCAGGGCGCGTCAGCGGGTGTTGGCGGGTGTCGGGGCTGGCTTAACTATGCGGCATCAGAGCAGATT
GTACTGAGAGTGCACCATATGCGGTGTGAAATACCGCACAGATGCGTAAGGAGAAAATACCGCATCAGGC
GGCCTTAAGGGCCTCGTGATACGCCTATTTTTATAGGTTAATGTCATGATAATAATGGTTTCTTAGACGT
CAGGTGGCACTTTTCGGGGAAATGTGCGCGGAACCCCTATTTGTTTATTTTTCTAAATACATTCAAATAT
GTATCCGCTCATGAGACAATAACCCTGATAAATGCTTCAATAATATTGAAAAAGGAAGAGTATGAGTATT
CAACATTTCCGTGTCGCCCTTATTCCCTTTTTTGCGGCATTTTGCCTTCCTGTTTTTGCTCACCCAGAAA
CGCTGGTGAAAGTAAAAGATGCTGAAGATCAGTTGGGTGCACGAGTGGGTTACATCGAACTGGATCTCAA
CAGCGGTAAGATCCTTGAGAGTTTTCGCCCCGAAGAACGTTTTCCAATGATGAGCACTTTTAAAGTTCTG
CTATGTGGCGCGGTATTATCCCGTATTGACGCCGGGCAAGAGCAACTCGGTCGCCGCATACACTATTCTC
AGAATGACTTGGTTGAGTACTCACCAGTCACAGAAAAGCATCTTACGGATGGCATGACAGTAAGAGAATT
ATGCAGTGCTGCCATAACCATGAGTGATAACACTGCGGCCAACTTACTTCTGACAACGATCGGAGGACCG
AAGGAGCTAACCGCTTTTTTGCACAACATGGGGGATCATGTAACTCGCCTTGATCGTTGGGAACCGGAGC
TGAATGAAGCCATACCAAACGACGAGCGTGACACCACGATGCCTGTAGCAATGGCAACAACGTTGCGCAA
ACTATTAACTGGCGAACTACTTACTCTAGCTTCCCGGCAACAATTAATAGACTGGATGGAGGCGGATAAA
GTTGCAGGACCACTTCTGCGCTCGGCCCTTCCGGCTGGCTGGTTTATTGCTGATAAATCTGGAGCCGGTG
AGCGTGGGTCTCGCGGTATCATTGCAGCACTGGGGCCAGATGGTAAGCCCTCCCGTATCGTAGTTATCTA
CACGACGGGGAGTCAGGCAACTATGGATGAACGAAATAGACAGATCGCTGAGATAGGTGCCTCACTGATT
AAGCATTGGTAACTGTCAGACCAAGTTTACTCATATATACTTTAGATTGATTTAAAACTTCATTTTTAAT
TTAAAAGGATCTAGGTGAAGATCCTTTTTGATAATC
Features (pLannotate 1.2.2; 14 found; start..end, strand, type, name):
     77..665     +  rep_origin     ori: high-copy-number ColE1/pMB1/pBR322/pUC origin of replication
    848..940     +  CDS            lacI (fragment): lac repressor; lacI; The lac repressor binds to the lac operator to inhibit transcription in E. coli. This inhibition can be relieved by adding lactose or isopropyl-β-D-thiogalactopyranoside (IPTG).
    953..974     +  protein_bind   CAP binding site: CAP binding activates transcription in the presence of cAMP. E. coli catabolite activator protein
    989..1019    +  promoter       lac promoter: promoter for the E. coli lac operon
   1027..1043    +  protein_bind   lac operator: The lac repressor binds to the lac operator to inhibit transcription in E. coli. This inhibition can be relieved by adding lactose or isopropyl-β-D-thiogalactopyranoside (IPTG). lac repressor encoded by lacI
   1080..1108    -  misc_feature   MCS (fragment): pUC18/19 multiple cloning site
   4758..4782    +  protein_bind   attB1: mutant version of attB; recombination site for the Gateway® BP reaction BP Clonase™
   4811..5395    +  CDS            ced-10: RAC1_CAEEL - Also known as rac-1 From Caenorhabditis elegans.
   5428..5452    -  protein_bind   attB2: mutant version of attB; recombination site for the Gateway® BP reaction BP Clonase™
   6050..6145    +  CDS            aex-5 (fragment): AEX5_CAEEL - Also known as kpc-3 From Caenorhabditis elegans.
   6273..6308    +  CDS            rop (fragment): Rop protein, which maintains plasmids at low copy number; rop
   6410..6509    +  misc_feature   bom (fragment): basis of mobility region from pBR322
   6607..6711    +  promoter       AmpR promoter: bla
   6712..7572    +  CDS            AmpR: β-lactamase; bla; confers resistance to ampicillin, carbenicillin, and related antibiotics
