[The description below was written by a language model from this plasmid's Addgene catalogue record and pLannotate feature annotations shown in this document.]
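Description:
pREA3 is a C. elegans expression plasmid built on a Gateway pDEST destination backbone and designed to express a G12V mutant of the Rac-family small GTPase rac-2 in all neurons. It is propagated in E. coli as a high-copy plasmid through a ColE1/pUC-type origin and selected with ampicillin via the β-lactamase gene and its own promoter. Residual pUC-style elements (a lacI fragment, CAP site, lac promoter and operator, a fragment of the multiple cloning site, and rop and bom remnants) are backbone carry-over and play no role in worm expression.

The coding insert sits between attB1 and attB2 sites, the scars left when an entry clone is recombined into the destination vector. The automated annotation labels this roughly 585 bp open reading frame as ced-10 (rac-1). This most likely reflects the close sequence similarity between the worm Rac paralogues rather than a different insert, since the catalogue entry identifies it as rac-2. The rgef-1 promoter named in the record, a commonly used pan-neuronal driver, is not annotated. It presumably lies in the large unannotated stretch of about 3.6 kb between the cloning-site remnant and attB1. A short aex-5 fragment is called downstream of attB2, but the record does not identify a 3′ UTR. No tag or fluorescent reporter is annotated.

Substitution of glycine 12 with valine in Ras-superfamily GTPases generally impairs GTP hydrolysis and gives a constitutively active protein. The construct therefore suits transgenic gain-of-function tests of Rac signalling in the nervous system, in keeping with the associated study of a Rap/Rac pathway in synaptic development. The two sequence records differ slightly in length (7,622 versus 7,666 nt) but share the same feature layout.
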