Addgene plasmid #245832: pREA3
Purpose: Express rac-2(G12V) in all neurons.
Depositing lab: Salvatore Cherra. Depositing organization: University of Kentucky. Publication: A PDZ-RapGEF promotes synaptic development in C. elegans through a Rap/Rac signaling pathway. Lamb R, Scales M, Watkins J, Werner M, Cherra SJ. Development. 2025 Aug 1:dev.204678. doi: 10.1242/dev.204678. PubMed 40748210.
Backbone
  Vector backbone: pDEST
  Vector type: Worm Expression
Growth in bacteria
  Bacterial resistance: Ampicillin, 100 μg/mL
  Growth temperature: 37°C
  Growth strain: DH5alpha
  Copy number: High Copy
Gene/Insert
  Gene/Insert name: rac-2(G12V)
  Species: C. elegans (nematode)
  Mutation: G12V
  Entrez Gene: rac-2 (a.k.a. K03D3.10)
  Promoter: rgef-1
  Cloning method: Gateway Cloning
Terms and licenses: Academic/Nonprofit Terms; Industry Terms: Not Available to Industry
How to cite: pREA3 was a gift from Salvatore Cherra (Addgene plasmid # 245832 ; http://n2t.net/addgene:245832 ; RRID:Addgene_245832)
